>Addgene plasmid #169402 | pmCellFree_KA1_SARS-COV-2_S | addgene full sequence | sequence record 336167 | Addgene NGS Results
TCCTGCATCTTTTAATCAAATCCCAAGATGTGTATAAACGCGCCGGTATGTACAGGAAGAGGTTTATACT
AAACTGTTACATTGCAAACGTGGTTTCGTGTGCCAAGTGTGAAAACCGATGTTTAATCAAGGCTCTGACG
CATTTCTACAACCACGACTCCAAGTGTGTGGGTGAAGTCATGCATCTTTTAATCAAATCCCAAGATGTGT
ATAAACCACCAAACTGCCAAAAAATGAAAACTGTCGACAAGCTCTGTCCGTTTGCTGGCAACTGCAAGGG
TCTCAATCCTATTTGTAATTATTGAATAATAAAACAATTATAAATGTCAAATTTGTTTTTTATTAACGAT
ACAAACCAAACGCAACAAGAACATTTGTAGTATTATCTATAATTGAAAACGCGTAGTTATAATCGCTGAG
GTAATATTTAAAATCATTTTCAAATGATTCACAGTTAATTTGCGACAATATAATTTTATTTTCACATAAA
CTAGACGCCTTGTCGTCTTCTTCTTCGTATTCCTTCTCTTTTTCATTTTTCTCTTCATAAAAATTAACAT
AGTTATTATCGTATCCATATATGTATCTATCGTATAGAGTAAATTTTTTGTTGTCATAAATATATATGTC
TTTTTTAATGGGGTGTATAGTACCGCTGCGCATAGTTTTTCTGTAATTTACAACAGTGCTATTTTCTGGT
AGTTCTTCGGAGTGTGTTGCTTTAATTATTAAATTTATATAATCAATGAATTTGGGATCGTCGGTTTTGT
ACAATATGTTGCCGGCATAGTACGCAGCTTCTTCTAGTTCAATTACACCATTTTTTAGCAGCACCGGATT
AACATAACTTTCCAAAATGTTGTACGAACCGTTAAACAAAAACAGTTCACCTCCCTTTTCTATACTATTG
TCTGCGAGCAGTTGTTTGTTGTTAAAAATAACAGCCATTGTAATGAGACGCACAAACTAATATCACAAAC
TGGAAATGTCTATCAATATATAGTTGCTGATGGCCGGCCGTAATGAGACGCACAAACTAATATCACAAAC
TGGAAATGTCTATCAATATATAGTTGCTCTAGTTATTAATAGTAATCAATTACGGGGTCATTAGTTCATA
GCCCATATATGGAGTTCCGCGTTACATAACTTACGGTAAATGGCCCGCCTGGCTGACCGCCCAACGACCC
CCGCCCATTGACGTCAATAATGACGTATGTTCCCATAGTAACGCCAATAGGGACTTTCCATTGACGTCAA
TGGGTGGAGTATTTACGGTAAACTGCCCACTTGGCAGTACATCAAGTGTATCATATGCCAAGTACGCCCC
CTATTGACGTCAATGACGGTAAATGGCCCGCCTGGCATTATGCCCAGTACATGACCTTATGGGACTTTCC
TACTTGGCAGTACATCTACGTATTAGTCATCGCTATTACCATGCATGGTCGAGGTGAGCCCCACGTTCTG
CTTCACTCTCCCCATCTCCCCCCCCTCCCCACCCCCAATTTTGTATTTATTTATTTTTTAATTATTTTGT
GCAGCGATGGGGGCGGGGGGGGGGGGGGGGCGCGCGCCGGGGGGGGGGGGGGGGGGSGGGGGGSGGGGSG
GGGSGAGGCGGAGAGGTGCGGCGGCAGCCAATCAGAGCGGCGCGCTCCGAAAGTTTCCTTTTATGGCGAG
GCGGCGGCGGCGGCGGCCCTATAAAAAGCGAAGCGCGCGGCGGGCGGGAGTCGCTGCGCGCTGCCTTCGC
CCCGTGCCCCGCTCCGCCGCCGCCTCGCGCCGCCCGCCCCGGCTCTGACTGACCGCGTTACTCCCACAGG
TGAGCGGGCGGGACGGCCCTTCTCCTTCGGGCTGTAATTAGCGCTTGGTTTAATGACGGCTTGTTTCTTT
TCTGTGGCTGCGTGAAAGCCTTGAGGGGCTCCGGGAGGGCCCTTTGTGCGGGGGGAGCGGCTCGGGGCTG
TCCGCGGGGGGACGGCTGCCTTCGGGGGGGACGGGGCAGGGCGGGGTTCGGCTTCTGGCGTGTGACCGGC
GGCTCTAGAGCCTCTGCTAACCATGTTCATGCCTTCTTCTTTTTCCTACAGCTCCTGGGCAACGTGCTGG
TTATTGTGCTGTCTCATCATTTTGGCAAAGAATTGGATCGGACGTCTAATACGACTCACTATAGGGACAT
CTTAAGTTTATTTTATTTTATTTTATTTTATTTTATTTTATTTTATTTTATTTTATTTTATTTTATTTAA
CCATGACAGTAATGTATAAAGTCTGTAAAGACATTAAACACGTAAGTGAAACCATGGGCACCTCTGGTCA
CCACCATCACCACCATCACCACGGCACAAGCAAGGGCGAGGAGCTGTTCACCGGGGTGGTGCCCATCCTG
GTCGAGTTGGACGGCGACGTAAACGGCCACAAGTTCAGCGTGTCCGGCGAGGGCGAGGGCGATGCCACCT
ACGGCAAGCTGACCCTGAAGTTCATCTGCACCACCGGCAAGCTGCCCGTGCCCTGGCCCACCCTCGTGAC
CACCCTGACCTACGGCGTGCAGTGCTTCAGCCGCTACCCCGACCACATGAAGCAGCACGACTTCTTCAAG
TCCGCCATGCCCGAAGGCTACGTCCAGGAGCGCACCATCTTCTTCAAGGACGACGGCAACTACAAGACCC
GCGCCGAGGTGAAGTTCGAGGGCGACACCCTGGTGAACCGCATCGAGCTGAAGGGCATCGACTTCAAGGA
GGACGGCAACATCCTGGGGCACAAGCTGGAGTACAACTACAACAGCCACAACGTCTATATCATGGCCGAC
AAGCAGAAGAACGGCATCAAGGTGAACTTCAAGATCCGCCACAACATCGAGGACGGCAGCGTGCAGCTCG
CCGACCACTACCAGCAGAACACCCCCATCGGCGACGGCCCCGTGCTGCTGCCCGACAACCACTACCTGAG
CACCCAGTCCGCCCTGAGCAAAGACCCCAACGAGAAGCGCGATCACATGGTCCTGCTGGAGTTCGTGACC
GCCGCCGGGATCACTCTCGGCATGGACGAGCTATACAAGCTGGAGGTGCTCTTCCAGGGTCCGACAAGTT
TGTACAAAAAAGTTGGCATGTTCGTGTTCCTGGTGCTGCTGCCACTGGTGAGCTCCCAGTGCGTGAACCT
GACCACCAGAACCCAGCTGCCACCTGCCTACACCAACTCCTTCACCAGGGGCGTGTACTACCCAGACAAG
GTGTTCAGATCCAGCGTGCTGCACTCTACCCAGGACCTGTTCCTGCCATTCTTCTCTAACGTGACCTGGT
TCCACGCCATCCACGTGTCTGGAACCAACGGCACCAAGAGATTCGACAACCCAGTGCTGCCATTCAACGA
CGGCGTGTACTTCGCTTCTACCGAGAAGTCTAACATCATCAGGGGTTGGATCTTCGGAACCACCCTGGAC
TCTAAGACCCAGTCTCTGCTGATCGTGAACAACGCTACCAACGTGGTGATCAAGGTGTGCGAGTTCCAGT
TCTGCAACGACCCATTCCTGGGAGTGTACTACCACAAGAACAACAAGTCTTGGATGGAAAGCGAGTTCAG
GGTGTACAGCTCTGCTAACAACTGCACCTTCGAGTACGTGTCTCAGCCTTTCCTGATGGACCTGGAAGGA
AAGCAGGGAAACTTCAAGAACCTGAGAGAGTTCGTGTTCAAGAACATCGACGGTTACTTCAAGATATACA
GCAAGCACACCCCAATCAACCTGGTGAGGGACCTGCCACAGGGTTTCTCTGCTCTGGAGCCCCTGGTGGA
CCTGCCAATCGGCATCAACATCACCAGGTTCCAGACCCTGCTGGCTCTGCACAGGTCTTACCTGACCCCA
GGCGACAGCAGCTCTGGATGGACCGCCGGCGCCGCTGCTTACTACGTGGGATACCTGCAGCCAAGGACCT
TCCTGCTGAAGTACAACGAAAACGGCACCATCACCGACGCCGTGGACTGCGCTCTGGACCCACTGTCTGA
GACCAAGTGCACCCTGAAGTCTTTCACCGTGGAAAAGGGAATCTACCAGACCAGCAACTTCCGCGTGCAG
CCCACCGAGTCTATCGTGAGATTCCCAAACATCACCAACCTGTGCCCATTCGGAGAAGTGTTCAACGCTA
CCAGGTTCGCCAGCGTGTACGCTTGGAACAGGAAGAGAATCAGCAACTGCGTGGCCGACTACTCTGTGCT
GTACAACTCTGCCTCCTTCTCCACCTTCAAGTGCTACGGCGTGTCCCCAACCAAGCTGAACGACCTGTGC
TTCACCAACGTGTACGCTGACTCCTTCGTGATCAGAGGAGACGAAGTGAGACAGATCGCTCCCGGTCAGA
CCGGAAAGATCGCCGACTACAACTACAAGCTGCCAGACGACTTCACCGGTTGCGTGATCGCTTGGAACTC
TAACAACCTGGACTCTAAGGTGGGAGGCAACTACAACTACCTGTACAGGCTGTTCCGCAAGAGCAACCTG
AAGCCTTTCGAAAGGGACATCAGCACCGAAATCTACCAGGCTGGATCTACCCCATGCAACGGAGTGGAAG
GATTCAACTGCTACTTCCCTCTGCAGTCTTACGGATTCCAGCCAACCAACGGAGTGGGATACCAGCCATA
CAGAGTGGTGGTGCTGTCTTTCGAGCTGCTGCACGCTCCTGCTACCGTGTGCGGACCAAAGAAGTCTACC
AACCTGGTGAAGAACAAGTGCGTGAACTTCAACTTCAACGGACTGACCGGAACCGGAGTGCTGACCGAAT
CCAACAAGAAGTTCCTGCCTTTCCAGCAGTTCGGTAGAGACATCGCCGACACCACCGACGCTGTGAGAGA
CCCACAGACCCTGGAAATCCTGGACATCACCCCCTGCTCTTTCGGAGGAGTGAGCGTGATCACCCCAGGA
ACCAACACCTCCAACCAGGTGGCCGTGCTGTACCAGGACGTGAACTGCACCGAAGTGCCAGTGGCCATCC
ACGCTGACCAGCTGACCCCAACCTGGAGAGTGTACAGCACCGGATCTAACGTGTTCCAGACCCGTGCCGG
CTGCCTGATCGGAGCCGAGCACGTGAACAACTCCTACGAATGCGACATCCCAATCGGAGCTGGCATCTGC
GCTTCTTACCAGACCCAGACCAACAGCCCAAGAAGGGCCAGATCCGTGGCCTCTCAGAGCATCATCGCCT
ACACCATGAGCCTGGGCGCTGAAAACAGCGTGGCTTACAGCAACAACTCTATCGCCATCCCAACCAACTT
CACCATCTCTGTGACCACCGAAATCCTGCCAGTGAGCATGACCAAGACCAGCGTGGACTGCACCATGTAC
ATCTGCGGAGACTCTACCGAATGCTCTAACCTGCTGCTGCAGTACGGCAGCTTCTGCACCCAGCTGAACC
GCGCTCTGACCGGAATCGCTGTGGAGCAGGACAAGAACACCCAGGAAGTGTTCGCTCAGGTGAAGCAGAT
ATACAAGACCCCACCTATCAAGGACTTCGGAGGATTCAACTTCTCTCAGATCCTGCCCGACCCATCTAAG
CCCTCTAAGAGGTCTTTCATCGAAGACCTGCTGTTCAACAAGGTGACCCTGGCCGACGCCGGTTTCATCA
AGCAGTACGGTGACTGCCTGGGAGACATCGCCGCTAGAGACCTGATCTGCGCCCAGAAGTTCAACGGTCT
GACCGTGCTGCCACCACTGCTGACCGACGAGATGATCGCCCAGTACACCTCTGCCCTGCTGGCTGGAACC
ATCACCTCTGGTTGGACCTTCGGAGCTGGCGCCGCCCTGCAGATCCCATTCGCTATGCAGATGGCCTACC
GTTTCAACGGTATCGGAGTGACCCAGAACGTGCTGTACGAAAACCAGAAGCTGATCGCTAACCAGTTCAA
CTCTGCTATCGGAAAGATCCAGGACTCCCTGTCCTCTACCGCTTCTGCCCTGGGAAAGCTGCAGGACGTG
GTGAACCAGAACGCCCAGGCCCTGAACACCCTGGTGAAGCAGCTGTCTTCTAACTTCGGAGCCATCTCCT
CTGTGCTGAACGACATCCTGTCTAGGCTGGACAAGGTGGAAGCCGAGGTGCAGATCGACAGACTGATCAC
CGGAAGACTGCAGTCTCTGCAGACCTACGTGACCCAGCAGCTGATCAGGGCCGCTGAAATCAGAGCTTCT
GCCAACCTGGCTGCCACCAAGATGTCCGAATGCGTGCTGGGCCAGTCTAAGAGGGTGGACTTCTGCGGAA
AGGGATACCACCTGATGTCCTTCCCACAGTCTGCTCCACACGGAGTGGTGTTCCTGCACGTGACCTACGT
GCCCGCCCAGGAAAAGAACTTCACCACCGCCCCAGCTATCTGCCACGACGGAAAGGCTCACTTCCCCAGG
GAGGGAGTGTTCGTGTCTAACGGAACCCACTGGTTCGTGACCCAGAGGAACTTCTACGAGCCACAGATCA
TCACCACCGACAACACCTTCGTGTCTGGAAACTGCGACGTGGTGATCGGAATCGTGAACAACACCGTGTA
CGACCCACTGCAGCCAGAACTGGACTCTTTCAAGGAGGAACTGGACAAGTACTTCAAGAACCACACCTCT
CCAGACGTGGACCTGGGAGACATCTCCGGAATCAACGCCTCTGTGGTGAACATCCAGAAGGAAATCGACA
GACTGAACGAGGTGGCCAAGAACCTGAACGAATCTCTGATCGACCTGCAGGAACTGGGAAAGTACGAGCA
GTACATCAAGTGGCCCTGGTACATCTGGCTGGGTTTCATCGCTGGTCTGATCGCTATCGTGATGGTGACC
ATCATGCTGTGCTGCATGACCTCTTGCTGCTCTTGCCTGAAGGGATGCTGCTCTTGCGGATCTTGCTGCA
AGTTCGACGAGGACGACTCCGAGCCTGTGCTGAAGGGTGTGAAGCTGCACTACACCTACCCAACTTTCTT
GTACAAAGTGGTGTAAGCGGCCGCCAGCTTTCTAGACCAGTTTAAACATCACCATCACCATCACTAAGTG
ATTAACCTCAGGTGCAGGCTGCCTATCAGAAGGTGGTGGCTGGTGTGGCCAATGCCCTGGCTCACAAATA
CCACTGAGATCGATCTTTTTCCCTCTGCCAAAAATTATGGGGACATCATGAAGCCCCTTGAGCATCTGAC
TTCTGGCTAATAAAGGAAATTTATTTTCATTGCAATAGTGTGTTGGAATTTTTTGTGTCTCTCACTCGGA
AGGACATATGGGAGGGCAAATCATTTAAAACATCAGAATGAGTATTTGGTTTAGAGTTTGGCAACATATG
CCCATATGTAACTAGCATAACCCCTTGGGGCCTCTAAACGGGTCTTGAGGGGTTTTTTGCTGAAAGCATG
CGGAGGAAATTCTCCTTGAAGTTTCCCTGGTGTTCAAAGTAAAGGAGTTTGCACCAGACGCACCTCTGTT
CACTGGTCCGGCGTATTAAAACACGATACATTGTTATTAGTACATTTATTAAGCGCTAGATTCTGTGCGT
TGTTGATTTACAGACAATTGTTGTACGTATTTTAATAATTCATTAAATTTATAATCTTTAGGGTGGTATG
TTAGAGCGAAAATCAAATGATTTTCAGCGTCTTTATATCTGAATTTAAATATTAAATCCTCAATAGATTT
GTAAAATAGGTTTCGATTAGTTTCAAACAAGGGTTGTTTTTCCGAACCGATGGCTGGACTATCTAATGGA
TTTTCGCTCAACGCCACAAAACTTGCCAAATCTTGTAGCAGCAATCTAGCTTTGTCGATATTCGTTTGTG
TTTTGTTTTGTAATAAAGGTTCGACGTCGTTCAAAATATTATGCGCTTTTGTATTTCTTTCATCACTGTC
GTTAGTGTACAATTGACTCGACGTAAACACGTTAAATAGAGCTTGGACATATTTAACATCGGGCGTGTTA
GCTTTATTAGGCCGATTATCGTCGTCGTCCCAACCCTCGTCGTTAGAAGTTGCTTCCGAAGACGATTTTG
CCATAGCCACACGACGCCTATTAATTGTGTCGGCTAACACGTCCGCGATCAAATTTGTAGTTGAGCTTTT
TGGAATTGCGATCGCATAACTTCGTATAGCATACATTATACGAAGTTATAAGCTCGGAACGCTGCGCTCG
GTCGTTCGGCTGCGGCGAGCGGTATCAGCTCACTCAAAGGCGGTAATACGGTTATCCACAGAATCAGGGG
ATAACGCAGGAAAGAACATGTGAGCAAAAGGCCAGCAAAAGGCCAGGAACCGTAAAAAGGCCGCGTTGCT
GGCGTTTTTCCATAGGCTCCGCCCCCTGACGAGCATCACAAAAATCGACGCTCAAGTCAGAGGTGGCGAA
ACCCGACAGGACTATAAAGATACCAGGCGTTTCCCCCTGGAAGCTCCCTCGTGCGCTCTCCTGTTCCGAC
CCTGCCGCTTACCGGATACCTGTCCGCCTTTCTCCCTTCGGGAAGCGTGGCGCTTTCTCATAGCTCACGC
TGTAGGTATCTCAGTTCGGTGTAGGTCGTTCGCTCCAAGCTGGGCTGTGTGCACGAACCCCCCGTTCAGC
CCGACCGCTGCGCCTTATCCGGTAACTATCGTCTTGAGTCCAACCCGGTAAGACACGACTTATCGCCACT
GGCAGCAGCCACTGGTAACAGGATTAGCAGAGCGAGGTATGTAGGCGGTGCTACAGAGTTCTTGAAGTGG
TGGCCTAACTACGGCTACACTAGAAGAACAGTATTTGGTATCTGCGCTCTGCTGAAGCCAGTTACCTTCG
GAAAAAGAGTTGGTAGCTCTTGATCCGGCAAACAAACCACCGCTGGTAGCGGTGGTTTTTTTGTTTGCAA
GCAGCAGATTACGCGCAGAAAAAAAGGATCTCAAGAAGATCCTTTGTTACCAATGCTTAATCAGTGAGGC
ACCTATCTCAGCGATCTGTCTATTTCGTTCATCCATAGTTGCCTGACTCCCCGTCGTGTAGATAACTACG
ATACGGGAGGGCTTACCATCTGGCCCCAGTGCTGCAATGATACCGCGAGACCCACGCTCACCGGCTCCAG
ATTTATCAGCAATAAACCAGCCAGCCGGAAGGGCCGAGCGCAGAAGTGGTCCTGCAACTTTATCCGCCTC
CATCCAGTCTATTAATTGTTGCCGGGAAGCTAGAGTAAGTAGTTCGCCAGTTAATAGTTTGCGCAACGTT
GTTGCCATTGCTACAGGCATCGTGGTGTCACGCTCGTCGTTTGGTATGGCTTCATTCAGCTCCGGTTCCC
AACGATCAAGGCGAGTTACATGATCCCCCATGTTGTGCAAAAAAGCGGTTAGCTCCTTCGGTCCTCCGAT
CGTTGTCAGAAGTAAGTTGGCCGCAGTGTTATCACTCATGGTTATGGCAGCACTGCATAATTCTCTTACT
GTCATGCCATCCGTAAGATGCTTTTCTGTGACTGGTGAGTACTCAACCAAGTCATTCTGAGAATAGTGTA
TGCGGCGACCGAGTTGCTCTTGCCCGGCGTCAATACGGGATAATACCGCGCCACATAGCAGAACTTTAAA
AGTGCTCATCATTGGAAAACGTTCTTCGGGGCGAAAACTCTCAAGGATCTTACCGCTGTTGAGATCCAGT
TCGATGTAACCCACTCGTGCACCCAACTGATCTTCAGCATCTTTTACTTTCACCAGCGTTTCTGGGTGAG
CAAAAACAGGAAGGCAAAATGCCGCAAAAAAGGGAATAAGGGCGACACGGAAATGTTGAATACTCATACT
CTTCCTTTTTCAATATTATTGAAGCATTTATCAGGGTTATTGTCTCATGTCCGCGCGTT
Features (pLannotate 1.2.2; 21 found; start..end, strand, type, name):
      4..39      +  CDS            lef2 (fragment): baculovirus late expression factor 2
    181..1008    +  misc_recomb    baculovirus recombination region (lef2/ORF603): contains ORF603 and part of lef2
   1020..1078    +  misc_recomb    baculovirus recombination region (ORF603) (fragment): contains ORF603 and part of lef2
   1140..1443    +  enhancer       CMV enhancer: human cytomegalovirus immediate early enhancer
   1449..1726    +  promoter       chicken β-actin promoter: No description available
   1727..1862    +  intron         hybrid intron (fragment): hybrid between chicken β-actin (CBA) and minute virus of mice (MMV) introns (Gray et al., 2011)
   1951..2081    +  intron         chimeric intron (fragment): chimera between introns from chicken β-actin and rabbit β-globin
   2147..2165    +  promoter       T7 promoter: promoter for bacteriophage T7 RNA polymerase
   2339..3049    +  CDS            EGFP: EGFP is a basic (constitutively fluorescent) green fluorescent protein published in 1996, derived from Aequorea victoria. It is reported to be a rapidly-maturing weak dimer with moderate acid sensitivity.
   3075..3092    +  protein_bind   attB1 (fragment): mutant version of attB; core recombination site for the Gateway® BP reaction BP Clonase™
   3098..6916    +  CDS            S: SPIKE_SARS2 - Experimental evidence at protein level: Swiss-Prot protein existence level 1. [Spike glycoprotein]: May down-regulate host tetherin (BST2) by lysosomal degradation, thereby counteracting its antiviral activity. From Severe acute respiratory syndrome coronavirus 2 (2019-nCoV) (SARS-CoV-2).
   6918..6942    -  protein_bind   attB2: mutant version of attB; recombination site for the Gateway® BP reaction BP Clonase™
   6977..6994    +  CDS            7xHis (fragment): 6xHis affinity tag
   7006..7074    +  CDS            HBB (fragment): HBB_PONPY - Experimental evidence at transcript level: Swiss-Prot protein existence level 2. Involved in oxygen transport from the lung to the various peripheral tissues. From Pongo pygmaeus (Bornean orangutan).
   7149..7204    +  polyA_signal   β-globin poly(A) signal: rabbit β-globin polyadenylation signal (Gil and Proudfoot, 1987)
   7292..7339    +  terminator     T7 terminator: transcription terminator for bacteriophage T7 RNA polymerase
   7352..8057    +  misc_recomb    baculovirus recombination region (ORF1629): contains part of ORF1629
   8066..8099    +  protein_bind   loxP: Cre-mediated recombination occurs in the 8-bp core sequence (GCATACAT). Cre recombinase
   8267..8854    -  rep_origin     ori: high-copy-number ColE1/pMB1/pBR322/pUC origin of replication
   8867..9727    -  CDS            AmpR: β-lactamase; bla; confers resistance to ampicillin, carbenicillin, and related antibiotics
   9728..9779    -  promoter       AmpR promoter (fragment): bla
