[The description below was written by a language model from this plasmid's Addgene catalogue record and pLannotate feature annotations shown in this document.]
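Description:
pmCellFree_KA1_SARS-COV-2_S is a multi-host expression plasmid built on the pmCellFree_KA1 backbone and catalogued as a cell-free expression vector that also works in mammalian cells. It carries the SARS-CoV-2 spike (S) glycoprotein coding sequence fused to an N-terminal eGFP. The roughly 9.8 kb plasmid is propagated in E. coli through a high-copy ColE1/pUC-type origin and selected with ampicillin via the β-lactamase gene.

The expression cassette stacks two promoter systems upstream of a single open reading frame. A CAG-type arrangement (CMV immediate-early enhancer, chicken β-actin promoter and chimeric intron sequences) drives RNA polymerase II transcription in mammalian cells. It is followed by a T7 promoter that allows transcription by T7 RNA polymerase for in vitro or cell-free translation. Downstream lie EGFP, an attB1 site, the S coding sequence and an attB2 site; the att sites reflect insertion of the gene by Gateway recombination. The cassette ends with a rabbit β-globin polyadenylation signal for mammalian expression and a T7 terminator for phage polymerase transcripts. The catalogue lists both His and eGFP as N-terminal tags, whereas the feature table places a His-tag fragment after attB2, downstream of the insert. Whether that fragment is translated in frame with spike cannot be determined from the annotation.

The cassette is flanked by baculovirus recombination regions (lef2/ORF603 and ORF1629), which in principle permit transfer into a baculovirus genome, and a single loxP site sits beside them, though the record states no use for either. The fluorescent fusion suits monitoring of spike expression and yield in cell-free lysates or transfected cells.
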