Addgene plasmid #169402: pmCellFree_KA1_SARS-COV-2_S
Purpose: Cell-free/mammalian expression vector for SARS-COV-2 virus S with N-term eGFP
Depositing lab: Kirill Alexandrov. Depositing organization: Queensland University of Technology.
Backbone
  Vector backbone: pmCellFree_KA1
  Vector type: Cell-free expression vector
Growth in bacteria
  Bacterial resistance: Ampicillin, 100 μg/mL
  Growth temperature: 37°C
  Growth strain: DH5alpha
  Copy number: High Copy
Gene/Insert
  Gene/Insert name: SARS-COV-2 _S
  Species: SARS-Cov2
  Entrez Gene: S (a.k.a. GU280_gp02, spike glycoprotein)
  Promoter: T7- CMV/CAG
  Tag / fusion protein: His and eGFP (N terminal on insert)
  Cloning method: Gateway Cloning
  Sequencing primers: 5′ NA
Terms and licenses: Academic/Nonprofit Terms; Industry Terms: Not Available to Industry
How to cite: pmCellFree_KA1_SARS-COV-2_S was a gift from Kirill Alexandrov (Addgene plasmid # 169402 ; http://n2t.net/addgene:169402 ; RRID:Addgene_169402)
